Addgene plasmid #62647: pJexpress414_OmpA171_H1346
Purpose: OmpA redesign hybrid with wild-type strands 1346
Depositing lab: Timothy Whitehead. Depositing organization: Michigan State University. Publication: Computational redesign of the lipid-facing surface of the outer membrane protein OmpA. Stapleton JA, Whitehead TA, Nanda V. Proc Natl Acad Sci U S A. 2015 Jul 21. pii: 201501836. 10.1073/pnas.1501836112 PubMed 26199411.
Backbone
  Vector backbone: pJexpress414
  Backbone manufacturer: DNA2.0
  Backbone size w/o insert (bp): 4000
  Total vector size (bp): 4647
  Vector type: Bacterial Expression, Synthetic Biology
Growth in bacteria
  Bacterial resistance: Ampicillin, 100 μg/mL
  Growth temperature: 37°C
  Growth strain: XL1 Blue
  Copy number: High Copy
Gene/Insert
  Gene/Insert name: OmpA_H1346
  Species: Synthetic
  Insert size (bp): 627
  Promoter: T7
  Tag / fusion protein: FlAsH (C terminal on insert); 6His (C terminal on insert)
  Cloning method: Unknown
  Sequencing primers: 5′ pTF 5′-CTCGAAAATAATAAAGGGAAAATCAG-3′; 3′ pTR 5′-TGGTAGTGTGGGGACTC-3′
Terms and licenses: Academic/Nonprofit Terms; Industry Terms: Not Available to Industry
Depositor comments: Amino acid sequence: mkktaiaiavalagfatvaqaapndntWyTgAkLgWsqyhdtgfinnngpthenqQgIgAfAgIqVnpyVgFeMgYdWlgrmpykgsvengaykaqgVqLtAkLgYpitddVdVyLrLgImVwradtksnvygknhdtgvsPvFaGgVeYaItpeIaMrLeTqHtnnigdYPYDVPDYAtrpdnWmVsLgAsYrfgCCPGCCHHHHHH
How to cite: pJexpress414_OmpA171_H1346 was a gift from Timothy Whitehead (Addgene plasmid # 62647 ; http://n2t.net/addgene:62647 ; RRID:Addgene_62647)
