[The description below was written by a language model from this plasmid's Addgene catalogue record.]
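Description:
pJexpress414_OmpA171_H1346 is a bacterial expression plasmid built on the commercial pJexpress414 backbone, with a recorded total size of about 4.6 kb (a backbone of roughly 4 kb carrying a 627 bp insert). It is maintained in E. coli as a high-copy plasmid under ampicillin selection. No feature table accompanies the entry, so the origin of replication and any regulatory elements beyond the promoter are not stated. Expression of the insert is driven by a T7 promoter, which requires a host that supplies T7 RNA polymerase for protein production.

The payload, OmpA_H1346, is a fully synthetic coding sequence for a variant of the transmembrane β-barrel domain of the outer membrane protein OmpA; the "171" in the name presumably refers to that truncated domain, though the record does not explain it. It comes from a project that computationally redesigned the lipid-facing surface of OmpA. This construct is a hybrid in which strands 1, 3, 4 and 6 keep their wild-type sequence, implying that the remaining strands carry the redesigned residues. Hybrids of this kind allow the effects of the redesign on expression, membrane insertion or folding to be attributed to particular strands.

The protein carries two C-terminal tags: a tetracysteine FlAsH motif, which binds biarsenical dyes for fluorescent labelling, followed by a hexahistidine tag for affinity purification or detection. The depositor's protein sequence also shows an N-terminal signal peptide, consistent with export toward the outer membrane, and what appears to be an HA epitope inserted within the barrel region, although this epitope is not listed among the catalogued tags. The cloning method is recorded as unknown.
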