>Addgene plasmid #62647 | pJexpress414_OmpA171_H1346 | addgene partial sequence | sequence record 114042 | T7 5'-TAATACGACTCACTATAGGG-3'
TTACTTTTAGGAGATAAAACATATGAAAAAGACCGCAATCGCCATCGCAGTGGCACTGGCTGGTTTCGCT
ACCGTAGCGCAGGCCGCGCCGAACGACAACACCTGGTATACTGGTGCTAAACTGGGCTGGTCCCAGTACC
ACGACACTGGTTTCATCAATAATAATGGCCCGACCCACGAGAACCAGCAGGGTATCGGTGCCTTTGCAGG
CATCCAGGTGAACCCGTACGTTGGCTTTGAAATGGGTTACGACTGGCTCGGTCGTATGCCGTACAAAGGC
AGCGTTGAAAACGGTGCATACAAGGCTCAGGGCGTTCAACTGACCGCTAAACTGGGTTACCCGATCACCG
ACGACGTTGACGTGTACCTGCGTCTGGGCATCATGGTATGGCGTGCAGATACTAAATCCAACGTTTATGG
TAAAAACCACGATACCGGCGTTTCTCCGGTCTTCGCTGGCGGTGTTGAGTACGCGATCACTCCGGAGATC
GCTATGCGTCTGGAAACGCAACACACCAACAACATCGGTGACTACCCATACGATGTTCCAGATTACGCGA
CTCGTCCGGATAACTGGATGGTGTCTCTGGGTGCGTCCTACCGTTTCGGTTGTTGCCCTGGTTGCTGTCA
CCATCACCACCATCACTAAAAGCTTCCCCCTAGCATAACCCCTTGGGGCCTCTAAACGGGTCTTGAGGGG
TTTTTTGCCCCTGAGACGCGTCAATCGAGTTCGTACCTAAGGGCGACACCCCATAATTAGCCCGGGCGAA
AGGCCCAGTCTTTCGACTGAGCCTTTCGTTTTTATTTGATGCCTGGCAGTTCCCTACTCTCGCA
